Addgene plasmid #176796: pEE039
Purpose: Encodes codon optimized putative thermophilic PET hydrolase enzyme for bacterial expression
Depositing lab: Gregg Beckham. Depositing organization: National Laboratory of the Rockies (NLR). Publication: Sourcing thermotolerant poly(ethylene terephthalate) hydrolase scaffolds from natural diversity. Erickson E, Gado JE, Avilan L, Bratti F, Brizendine RK, Cox PA, Gill R, Graham R, Kim DJ, Konig G, Michener WE, Poudel S, Ramirez KJ, Shakespeare TJ, Zahn M, Boyd ES, Payne CM, DuBois JL, Pickford AR, Beckham GT, McGeehan JE. Nat Commun. 2022 Dec 21;13(1):7850. doi: 10.1038/s41467-022-35237-x. PubMed 36543766.
Backbone
  Vector backbone: pET21b(+)
  Backbone manufacturer: EMD Biosciences
  Backbone size w/o insert (bp): 5366
  Vector type: Bacterial Expression
Growth in bacteria
  Bacterial resistance: Ampicillin, 100 μg/mL
  Growth temperature: 37°C
  Growth strain: DH5alpha
  Copy number: High Copy
Gene/Insert
  Gene/Insert name: 408 (alt name: Flavobacteriales bacterium RCL73670.1)
  Species: Flavobacteriales bacterium
  Insert size (bp): 1095
  Promoter: T7
  Tag / fusion protein: 6xHis (C terminal on backbone)
  Cloning method: Restriction Enzyme; 5′ cloning site NdeI (unknown if destroyed); 3′ cloning site XhoI (unknown if destroyed)
  Sequencing primers: 5′ T7 For; 3′ T7 Rev
Terms and licenses: Academic/Nonprofit Terms; Industry Terms: Not Available to Industry
Depositor comments: Accession Number RCL73670.1
How to cite: pEE039 was a gift from Gregg Beckham (Addgene plasmid # 176796 ; http://n2t.net/addgene:176796 ; RRID:Addgene_176796)
