[The description below was written by a language model from this plasmid's Addgene catalogue record and pLannotate feature annotations shown in this document.]
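Description:
pEE039 is a bacterial expression plasmid built on the pET21b(+) backbone, carrying a codon-optimized gene for a putative thermophilic poly(ethylene terephthalate) (PET) hydrolase from a Flavobacteriales bacterium, designated candidate "408" by the depositors. The roughly 1.1 kb insert was cloned between the NdeI and XhoI sites, giving a sequenced plasmid of about 6.5 kb. The plasmid replicates in E. coli from a ColE1/pBR322-type origin, with the adjacent rop gene and bom region typical of pBR322-derived pET vectors, although the catalogue lists it as high copy. Selection is by ampicillin resistance through the β-lactamase gene and its own promoter. An f1 origin is also present, which allows single-stranded DNA production.

Expression is driven by a T7 promoter followed directly by a lac operator and the strong ribosome binding site from phage T7 gene 10, and it ends at the T7 terminator. The plasmid also carries lacI under its native promoter, so the lac repressor holds transcription off until lactose or IPTG is added. Expression requires a host that supplies T7 RNA polymerase. The open reading frame itself is not annotated in the feature table, but it corresponds to the unannotated span between the RBS and the histidine tag. That tag appears in the table as a fragment of a longer His tag and matches the backbone-encoded C-terminal 6xHis fusion, which is useful for metal-affinity purification. The short tetracycline-resistance fragments, the SET1 fragment and the CAP site calls appear to be backbone remnants or annotation artefacts rather than functional parts. The construct comes from a study that surveyed natural sequence diversity for thermotolerant PET hydrolase scaffolds, and it serves to produce this recombinant candidate enzyme in E. coli for characterization.
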