Features (pLannotate 1.2.2; 18 found; start..end, strand, type, name):
    495..516     +  protein_bind   CAP binding site: CAP binding activates transcription in the presence of cAMP. E. coli catabolite activator protein
    531..822     +  CDS            TcR (fragment): tetracycline efflux protein; tet; confers resistance to tetracycline
    894..1274    -  CDS            YPB1_ECOLX: Protein predicted: Swiss-Prot protein existence level 4. From Escherichia coli.
   1291..1482    +  CDS            rop: Rop protein, which maintains plasmids at low copy number; rop
   1584..1723    +  misc_feature   bom: basis of mobility region from pBR322
   1909..2497    -  rep_origin     ori: high-copy-number ColE1/pMB1/pBR322/pUC origin of replication
   2668..3528    -  CDS            AmpR: β-lactamase; bla; confers resistance to ampicillin, carbenicillin, and related antibiotics
   3529..3633    -  promoter       AmpR promoter: bla
   3686..4114    -  rep_origin     f1 ori (sequence partly withheld): f1 bacteriophage origin of replication; arrow indicates direction of (+) strand synthesis
   4151..4198    -  terminator     T7 terminator: transcription terminator for bacteriophage T7 RNA polymerase
   4206..4255    -  CDS            SET1 (fragment): solubility-enhancement tag derived from T7 phage gene 10B
   4265..4282    -  CDS            9xHis (fragment): 9xHis affinity tag
   5394..5416    -  RBS            RBS: efficient ribosome binding site from bacteriophage T7 gene 10 (Olins and Rangwala, 1989)
   5431..5455    -  protein_bind   lac operator: The lac repressor binds to the lac operator to inhibit transcription in E. coli. This inhibition can be relieved by adding lactose or isopropyl-β-D-thiogalactopyranoside (IPTG). lac repressor encoded by lacI
   5456..5474    -  promoter       T7 promoter: promoter for bacteriophage T7 RNA polymerase
   5496..5775    +  CDS            TcR (fragment): tetracycline efflux protein; tet; confers resistance to tetracycline
   5783..5860    +  promoter       lacI promoter: lacI
   5861..482     +  CDS            lacI (across the origin): lac repressor; lacI; The lac repressor binds to the lac operator to inhibit transcription in E. coli. This inhibition can be relieved by adding lactose or isopropyl-β-D-thiogalactopyranoside (IPTG).
>Addgene plasmid #176796 | pEE039 | addgene full sequence | sequence record 349688 | Addgene NGS Result
GGCATAAATATCTCACTCGCAATCAAATTCAGCCGATAGCGGAACGGGAAGGCGACTGGAGTGCCATGTC
CGGTTTTCAACAAACCATGCAAATGCTGAATGAGGGCATCGTTCCCACTGCGATGCTGGTTGCCAACGAT
CAGATGGCGCTGGGCGCAATGCGCGCCATTACCGAGTCCGGGCTGCGCGTTGGTGCGGATATCTCGGTAG
TGGGATACGACGATACCGAAGACAGCTCATGTTATATCCCGCCGTTAACCACCATCAAACAGGATTTTCG
CCTGCTGGGGCAAACCAGCGTGGACCGCTTGCTGCAACTCTCTCAGGGCCAGGCGGTGAAGGGCAATCAG
CTGTTGCCCGTCTCACTGGTGAAAAGAAAAACCACCCTGGCGCCCAATACGCAAACCGCCTCTCCCCGCG
CGTTGGCCGATTCATTAATGCAGCTGGCACGACAGGTTTCCCGACTGGAAAGCGGGCAGTGAGCGCAACG
CAATTAATGTAAGTTAGCTCACTCATTAGGCACCGGGATCTCGACCGATGCCCTTGAGAGCCTTCAACCC
AGTCAGCTCCTTCCGGTGGGCGCGGGGCATGACTATCGTCGCCGCACTTATGACTGTCTTCTTTATCATG
CAACTCGTAGGACAGGTGCCGGCAGCGCTCTGGGTCATTTTCGGCGAGGACCGCTTTCGCTGGAGCGCGA
CGATGATCGGCCTGTCGCTTGCGGTATTCGGAATCTTGCACGCCCTCGCTCAAGCCTTCGTCACTGGTCC
CGCCACCAAACGTTTCGGCGAGAAGCAGGCCATTATCGCCGGCATGGCGGCCCCACGGGTGCGCATGATC
GTGCTCCTGTCGTTGAGGACCCGGCTAGGCTGGCGGGGTTGCCTTACTGGTTAGCAGAATGAATCACCGA
TACGCGAGCGAACGTGAAGCGACTGCTGCTGCAAAACGTCTGCGACCTGAGCAACAACATGAATGGTCTT
CGGTTTCCGTGTTTCGTAAAGTCTGGAAACGCGGAAGTCAGCGCCCTGCACCATTATGTTCCGGATCTGC
ATCGCAGGATGCTGCTGGCTACCCTGTGGAACACCTACATCTGTATTAACGAAGCGCTGGCATTGACCCT
GAGTGATTTTTCTCTGGTCCCGCCGCATCCATACCGCCAGTTGTTTACCCTCACAACGTTCCAGTAACCG
GGCATGTTCATCATCAGTAACCCGTATCGTGAGCATCCTCTCTCGTTTCATCGGTATCATTACCCCCATG
AACAGAAATCCCCCTTACACGGAGGCATCAGTGACCAAACAGGAAAAAACCGCCCTTAACATGGCCCGCT
TTATCAGAAGCCAGACATTAACGCTTCTGGAGAAACTCAACGAGCTGGACGCGGATGAACAGGCAGACAT
CTGTGAATCGCTTCACGACCACGCTGATGAGCTTTACCGCAGCTGCCTCGCGCGTTTCGGTGATGACGGT
GAAAACCTCTGACACATGCAGCTCCCGGAGACGGTCACAGCTTGTCTGTAAGCGGATGCCGGGAGCAGAC
AAGCCCGTCAGGGCGCGTCAGCGGGTGTTGGCGGGTGTCGGGGCGCAGCCATGACCCAGTCACGTAGCGA
TAGCGGAGTGTATACTGGCTTAACTATGCGGCATCAGAGCAGATTGTACTGAGAGTGCACCATTGCGGTG
TGAAATACCGCACAGATGCGTAAGGAGAAAATACCGCATCAGGCGCTCTTCCGCTTCCTCGCTCACTGAC
TCGCTGCGCTCGGTCGTTCGGCTGCGGCGAGCGGTATCAGCTCACTCAAAGGCGGTAATACGGTTATCCA
CAGAATCAGGGGATAACGCAGGAAAGAACATGTGAGCAAAAGGCCAGCAAAAGGCCAGGAACCGTAAAAA
GGCCGCGTTGCTGGCGTTTTTCCATAGGCTCCGCCCCCCTGACGAGCATCACAAAAATCGACGCTCAAGT
CAGAGGTGGCGAAACCCGACAGGACTATAAAGATACCAGGCGTTTCCCCCTGGAAGCTCCCTCGTGCGCT
CTCCTGTTCCGACCCTGCCGCTTACCGGATACCTGTCCGCCTTTCTCCCTTCGGGAAGCGTGGCGCTTTC
TCATAGCTCACGCTGTAGGTATCTCAGTTCGGTGTAGGTCGTTCGCTCCAAGCTGGGCTGTGTGCACGAA
CCCCCCGTTCAGCCCGACCGCTGCGCCTTATCCGGTAACTATCGTCTTGAGTCCAACCCGGTAAGACACG
ACTTATCGCCACTGGCAGCAGCCACTGGTAACAGGATTAGCAGAGCGAGGTATGTAGGCGGTGCTACAGA
GTTCTTGAAGTGGTGGCCTAACTACGGCTACACTAGAAGGACAGTATTTGGTATCTGCGCTCTGCTGAAG
CCAGTTACCTTCGGAAAAAGAGTTGGTAGCTCTTGATCCGGCAAACAAACCACCGCTGGTAGCGGTGGTT
TTTTTGTTTGCAAGCAGCAGATTACGCGCAGAAAAAAAGGATCTCAAGAAGATCCTTTGATCTTTTCTAC
GGGGTCTGACGCTCAGTGGAACGAAAACTCACGTTAAGGGATTTTGGTCATGAGATTATCAAAAAGGATC
TTCACCTAGATCCTTTTAAATTAAAAATGAAGTTTTAAATCAATCTAAAGTATATATGAGTAAACTTGGT
CTGACAGTTACCAATGCTTAATCAGTGAGGCACCTATCTCAGCGATCTGTCTATTTCGTTCATCCATAGT
TGCCTGACTCCCCGTCGTGTAGATAACTACGATACGGGAGGGCTTACCATCTGGCCCCAGTGCTGCAATG
ATACCGCGAGACCCACGCTCACCGGCTCCAGATTTATCAGCAATAAACCAGCCAGCCGGAAGGGCCGAGC
GCAGAAGTGGTCCTGCAACTTTATCCGCCTCCATCCAGTCTATTAATTGTTGCCGGGAAGCTAGAGTAAG
TAGTTCGCCAGTTAATAGTTTGCGCAACGTTGTTGCCATTGCTGCAGGCATCGTGGTGTCACGCTCGTCG
TTTGGTATGGCTTCATTCAGCTCCGGTTCCCAACGATCAAGGCGAGTTACATGATCCCCCATGTTGTGCA
AAAAAGCGGTTAGCTCCTTCGGTCCTCCGATCGTTGTCAGAAGTAAGTTGGCCGCAGTGTTATCACTCAT
GGTTATGGCAGCACTGCATAATTCTCTTACTGTCATGCCATCCGTAAGATGCTTTTCTGTGACTGGTGAG
TACTCAACCAAGTCATTCTGAGAATAGTGTATGCGGCGACCGAGTTGCTCTTGCCCGGCGTCAATACGGG
ATAATACCGCGCCACATAGCAGAACTTTAAAAGTGCTCATCATTGGAAAACGTTCTTCGGGGCGAAAACT
CTCAAGGATCTTACCGCTGTTGAGATCCAGTTCGATGTAACCCACTCGTGCACCCAACTGATCTTCAGCA
TCTTTTACTTTCACCAGCGTTTCTGGGTGAGCAAAAACAGGAAGGCAAAATGCCGCAAAAAAGGGAATAA
GGGCGACACGGAAATGTTGAATACTCATACTCTTCCTTTTTCAATATTATTGAAGCATTTATCAGGGTTA
TTGTCTCATGAGCGGATACATATTTGAATGTATTTAGAAAAATAAACAAATAGGGGTTCCGCGCACATTT
CCCCGAAAAGTGCCACCTAAATTGTAAGCGTTAATATTTTGTTAAAATTCGCGTTAAATTTTTGTTAAAT
CAGCTCATTTTTTAACCAATAGGCCGAAATCGGCAAAATCCCTTATAAATCAAAAGAATAGACCGAGATA
GGGT
[37 nt withheld, positions 3785-3821]
AAAGAACGTGGACTCCAACGTCAAAGG
[49 nt withheld, positions 3849-3897]
T
[91 nt withheld, positions 3899-3989]
G
[124 nt withheld, positions 3991-4114]
CCCATTCGCCAATCCGGATATAGTTCCTCCTTTCAGCAAAAAACCCCTCAAGACCCGTTTAGAGGCCCCA
AGGGGTTATGCTAGTTATTGCTCAGCGGTGGCAGCAGCCAACTCAGCTTCCTTTCGGGCTTTGTTAGCAG
CCGGATCTCAGTGGTGGTGGTGGTGGTGCTCGAGTTTAATAGAAATCAGTTTGTAGGATTTACCGGCAAT
AATTAAAAAGTAAATTTCAGTGTTCTGTTTCTCGAACAGGATCTTGTTATAACCGTGGGATACGATGCCG
CTTTTAATAGATTTACCGTTGCTGGACTTGAGTTCGTAAGTACGCTCCATGCCGTCGTTAGAGAATTCGA
TGTAGTCCTGGATCGGGTTCGGGTAGATGAAGTGGATCAGGTTTTCACCTTCATCAATACCTGCGTTTAA
ACATTCGATGTTGGTTTCGTAATCCGAAGAGTTGGACGGGGTGTTCACCAGAAATTCGCAGTAGCACGGG
TCGTTGTCCAGGTAGGTCTTCAACCAAGACAGAGCGTATACGCCGACTTCACCACCTTCCAATTCCGGAG
AGTTGGCCGCACCATGGCCACCGTTCGCAATCTCGAAGTACAGTTTATCGGTCGTAGACGGGGTGCCTTG
ATAATGCATGTAGCCGTACTCTGCGGAGTTAGCAATATCGTCATTTTCACCGGTAAAGATCAGAACCGGC
ACGTCGTGGATCAGGTCGGACGGTTCGAAGCCGTTCAGATCCAGCCACGGACACAGACCAATTACGGCCT
TCAGGGACGGGTCGATGGAAGCGGCCAGCTGGCTGCCACCACCACCCATAGACCAACCAGAAACGGCGAA
AGAATTCACGTCAATTTTGTCTTTCAGCGGAGAATCTTGGCGGGAGTTTTCTTCTTTAACAGTAACGATC
GCATCCAGAAGAGCGGTGGAGCGTGCGCTCGGCCAGTCGGCGCAAGGGTCGTTGGTGCCCAGGGTAATTG
CTACGATGCCGTGAGAAGCGTAGAACGGGCCCCAATCTTGGATATCGCTTTCAACGCCGCAGTAACCCGG
GATGATTGCGATACCAGAGTACGGTGGGGTACCGTTAATCGGATAATAGATGGTGGCGCCATCGTAATCC
GGACCGTTGCGAATCGGATCCACGCCTTCGATCAGAGAGCCAACTGCGTACGGACCGGAGTTGCTGATGC
TTTCTAGGTTTACTTCTTCGCATTGAGAATAGAAAATGGAGCAGATGAAAATGAACAGCAGGGTGAAGGT
GATCGGTTTCATATGTATATCTCCTTCTTAAAGTTAAACAAAATTATTTCTAGAGGGGAATTGTTATCCG
CTCACAATTCCCCTATAGTGAGTCGTATTAATTTCGCGGGATCGAGATCTCGATCCTCTACGCCGGACGC
ATCGTGGCCGGCATCACCGGCGCCACAGGTGCGGTTGCTGGCGCCTATATCGCCGACATCACCGATGGGG
AAGATCGGGCTCGCCACTTCGGGCTCATGAGCGCTTGTTTCGGCGTGGGTATGGTGGCAGGCCCCGTGGC
CGGGGGACTGTTGGGCGCCATCTCCTTGCATGCACCATTCCTTGCGGCGGCGGTGCTCAACGGCCTCAAC
CTACTACTGGGCTGCTTCCTAATGCAGGAGTCGCATAAGGGAGAGCGTCGAGATCCCGGACACCATCGAA
TGGCGCAAAACCTTTCGCGGTATGGCATGATAGCGCCCGGAAGAGAGTCAATTCAGGGTGGTGAATGTGA
AACCAGTAACGTTATACGATGTCGCAGAGTATGCCGGTGTCTCTTATCAGACCGTTTCCCGCGTGGTGAA
CCAGGCCAGCCACGTTTCTGCGAAAACGCGGGAAAAAGTGGAAGCGGCGATGGCGGAGCTGAATTACATT
CCCAACCGCGTGGCACAACAACTGGCGGGCAAACAGTCGTTGCTGATTGGCGTTGCCACCTCCAGTCTGG
CCCTGCACGCGCCGTCGCAAATTGTCGCGGCGATTAAATCTCGCGCCGATCAACTGGGTGCCAGCGTGGT
GGTGTCGATGGTAGAACGAAGCGGCGTCGAAGCCTGTAAAGCGGCGGTGCACAATCTTCTCGCGCAACGC
GTCAGTGGGCTGATCATTAACTATCCGCTGGATGACCAGGATGCCATTGCTGTGGAAGCTGCCTGCACTA
ATGTTCCGGCGTTATTTCTTGATGTCTCTGACCAGACACCCATCAACAGTATTATTTTCTCCCATGAAGA
CGGTACGCGACTGGGCGTGGAGCATCTGGTCGCATTGGGTCACCAGCAAATCGCGCTGTTAGCGGGCCCA
TTAAGTTCTGTCTCGGCGCGTCTGCGTCTGGCTGGCT
