>Addgene plasmid #176796 | pEE039 | depositor partial sequence | sequence record 342647 | Insert (including NdeI and XhoI sites)
CATATGAAACCGATCACCTTCACCCTGCTGTTCATTTTCATCTGCTCCATTTTCTATTCTCAATGCGAAG
AAGTAAACCTAGAAAGCATCAGCAACTCCGGTCCGTACGCAGTTGGCTCTCTGATCGAAGGCGTGGATCC
GATTCGCAACGGTCCGGATTACGATGGCGCCACCATCTATTATCCGATTAACGGTACCCCACCGTACTCT
GGTATCGCAATCATCCCGGGTTACTGCGGCGTTGAAAGCGATATCCAAGATTGGGGCCCGTTCTACGCTT
CTCACGGCATCGTAGCAATTACCCTGGGCACCAACGACCCTTGCGCCGACTGGCCGAGCGCACGCTCCAC
CGCTCTTCTGGATGCGATCGTTACTGTTAAAGAAGAAAACTCCCGCCAAGATTCTCCGCTGAAAGACAAA
ATTGACGTGAATTCTTTCGCCGTTTCTGGTTGGTCTATGGGTGGTGGTGGCAGCCAGCTGGCCGCTTCCA
TCGACCCGTCCCTGAAGGCCGTAATTGGTCTGTGTCCGTGGCTGGATCTGAACGGCTTCGAACCGTCCGA
CCTGATCCACGACGTGCCGGTTCTGATCTTTACCGGTGAAAATGACGATATTGCTAACTCCGCAGAGTAC
GGCTACATGCATTATCAAGGCACCCCGTCTACGACCGATAAACTGTACTTCGAGATTGCGAACGGTGGCC
ATGGTGCGGCCAACTCTCCGGAATTGGAAGGTGGTGAAGTCGGCGTATACGCTCTGTCTTGGTTGAAGAC
CTACCTGGACAACGACCCGTGCTACTGCGAATTTCTGGTGAACACCCCGTCCAACTCTTCGGATTACGAA
ACCAACATCGAATGTTTAAACGCAGGTATTGATGAAGGTGAAAACCTGATCCACTTCATCTACCCGAACC
CGATCCAGGACTACATCGAATTCTCTAACGACGGCATGGAGCGTACTTACGAACTCAAGTCCAGCAACGG
TAAATCTATTAAAAGCGGCATCGTATCCCACGGTTATAACAAGATCCTGTTCGAGAAACAGAACACTGAA
ATTTACTTTTTAATTATTGCCGGTAAATCCTACAAACTGATTTCTATTAAACTCGAG
